Addgene plasmid #76896: MAPK7 gRNA (BRDN0001145053)
Purpose: 3rd generation lentiviral gRNA plasmid targeting human MAPK7
Depositing lab: John Doench & David Root. Depositing organization: Broad Institute. Publication: Optimized sgRNA design to maximize activity and minimize off-target effects of CRISPR-Cas9. Doench JG, Fusi N, Sullender M, Hegde M, Vaimberg EW, Donovan KF, Smith I, Tothova Z, Wilen C, Orchard R, Virgin HW, Listgarten J, Root DE. Nat Biotechnol. 2016 Jan 18. doi: 10.1038/nbt.3437. PubMed 26780180.
Backbone
  Vector backbone: lentiGuide-Puro
  Backbone manufacturer: Zhang Lab (Addgene plasmid # 52963)
  Vector type: Mammalian Expression, Lentiviral, CRISPR
  Selectable markers: Puromycin
Growth in bacteria
  Bacterial resistance: Ampicillin, 100 μg/mL
  Growth temperature: 37°C
  Growth strain: DH5alpha
  Copy number: High Copy
Gene/Insert
  Gene/Insert name: MAPK7 (alt names: MAPK7; NM_002749.3)
  gRNA/shRNA sequence: GGCGGAGGACACCACTCCAT
  Species: H. sapiens (human)
  Entrez Gene: MAPK7 (a.k.a. BMK1, ERK4, ERK5, PRKM7)
  Promoter: hU6
  Cloning method: Unknown
  Sequencing primers: 5′ U6-F; 3′ pS2-R
Terms and licenses: Academic/Nonprofit Terms; Industry Terms: Not Available to Industry
Depositor comments: The gRNA was designed to target the following Genbank reference sequence(s): NM_002749.3,NM_139033.2,NM_139034.2. Note that this plasmid does NOT contain Cas9. It should be used in conjunction with lentiCas9-Blast (Addgene #52962) or otherwise with cell lines already expressing Cas9. Browse the full kinome gRNA library at http://www.addgene.org/pooled-library/broadgpp-human-kinome/ or visit http://www.broadinstitute.org/rnai/public/ for detailed protocols and information.
How to cite: MAPK7 gRNA (BRDN0001145053) was a gift from John Doench & David Root (Addgene plasmid # 76896 ; http://n2t.net/addgene:76896 ; RRID:Addgene_76896)
