[The description below was written by a language model from this plasmid's Addgene catalogue record and pLannotate feature annotations shown in this document.]
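Description:
MAPK7 gRNA (BRDN0001145053) is a third-generation lentiviral CRISPR guide plasmid built on the lentiGuide-Puro backbone. It delivers a single guide RNA against human MAPK7 (also known as ERK5 or BMK1), designed against three MAPK7 reference transcripts. In bacteria it is maintained as a high-copy plasmid through a ColE1/pUC-type origin and selected with ampicillin via the β-lactamase gene. The backbone also carries an f1 origin, an SV40 origin and poly(A) signal, and remnants of lac and T7/T3 cloning elements.

The lentiviral transfer cassette starts with an RSV promoter fused to a truncated HIV-1 5' LTR, which drives Tat-independent production of the viral genomic RNA in packaging cells. This is followed by the Ψ packaging signal with a partial gag region, the Rev response element for Rev-dependent nuclear export, and a cPPT/CTS that aids nuclear import. The cassette ends in a ΔU3 self-inactivating 3' LTR.

Within this frame, a human U6 RNA polymerase III promoter transcribes the MAPK7-specific spacer joined to the Streptococcus pyogenes Cas9 gRNA scaffold. A separate EF-1α promoter with its intron A expresses puromycin N-acetyltransferase, stabilised by a downstream WPRE, so that transduced mammalian cells can be selected with puromycin.

The plasmid does not encode Cas9. It is meant to be used with a separate Cas9 lentiviral vector or in cells that already express Cas9, where the guide directs cleavage and knockout of MAPK7. It belongs to a human kinome gRNA collection whose guides were chosen with optimised rules for on-target activity and reduced off-target effects.
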