Features (pLannotate 1.2.2; 29 found; start..end, strand, type, name):
     14..80      +  CDS            small t antigen (fragment): SV40 (simian virus 40) small t antigen
    106..317     +  promoter       EF-1α core promoter: core promoter for human elongation factor EF-1α
    318..1256    +  intron         EF-1α intron A: intron upstream of the start codon of human EF-1α
   1278..1877    +  CDS            PuroR (fragment): puromycin N-acetyltransferase; pac from Streptomyces; confers resistance to puromycin
   1893..2481    +  misc_feature   WPRE: woodchuck hepatitis virus posttranscriptional regulatory element
   2532..2551    +  misc_feature   cPPT/CTS (fragment): central polypurine tract and central termination sequence of HIV-1
   2553..2786    +  LTR            3' LTR (ΔU3): self-inactivating 3' long terminal repeat (LTR) from HIV-1
   2864..2985    +  polyA_signal   SV40 poly(A) signal: SV40 polyadenylation signal
   3025..3160    +  rep_origin     SV40 ori: SV40 origin of replication
   3181..3199    -  promoter       T7 promoter: promoter for bacteriophage T7 RNA polymerase
   3207..3362    +  CDS            lacZα (fragment): LacZα fragment of β-galactosidase; lacZ fragment
   3367..3795    +  rep_origin     f1 ori (sequence partly withheld): f1 bacteriophage origin of replication; arrow indicates direction of (+) strand synthesis
   3848..3952    +  promoter       AmpR promoter: bla
   3953..4813    +  CDS            AmpR: β-lactamase; bla; confers resistance to ampicillin, carbenicillin, and related antibiotics
   4984..5572    +  rep_origin     ori: high-copy-number ColE1/pMB1/pBR322/pUC origin of replication
   5755..5847    +  CDS            lacI (fragment): lac repressor; lacI; The lac repressor binds to the lac operator to inhibit transcription in E. coli. This inhibition can be relieved by adding lactose or isopropyl-β-D-thiogalactopyranoside (IPTG).
   5860..5881    +  protein_bind   CAP binding site: CAP binding activates transcription in the presence of cAMP. E. coli catabolite activator protein
   5896..5926    +  promoter       lac promoter: promoter for the E. coli lac operon
   5934..5950    +  protein_bind   lac operator: The lac repressor binds to the lac operator to inhibit transcription in E. coli. This inhibition can be relieved by adding lactose or isopropyl-β-D-thiogalactopyranoside (IPTG). lac repressor encoded by lacI
   5995..6013    +  promoter       T3 promoter: promoter for bacteriophage T3 RNA polymerase
   6041..6267    +  promoter       RSV promoter: Rous sarcoma virus enhancer/promoter
   6268..6448    +  LTR            5' LTR (truncated): truncated 5' long terminal repeat (LTR) from HIV-1
   6495..6620    +  misc_feature   HIV-1 Ψ: packaging signal of human immunodeficiency virus type 1
   6604..6967    +  CDS            HIV-1 gag (fragment): gag protein from human immunodeficiency virus 1; gag
   7113..7346    +  misc_feature   RRE: The Rev response element (RRE) of HIV-1 allows for Rev-dependent mRNA export from the nucleus to the cytoplasm.
   7723..7749    +  CDS            Rev (fragment): human immunodeficiency virus 1 (HIV-1) Rev protein; rev; enhances nuclear export of unspliced and incompletely spliced viral mRNAs
   7753..7993    +  promoter       U6 promoter: RNA polymerase III promoter for human U6 snRNA
   8023..8098    +  misc_RNA       gRNA scaffold: guide RNA scaffold for the Streptococcus pyogenes CRISPR/Cas9 system
   8154..8271    +  misc_feature   cPPT/CTS: central polypurine tract and central termination sequence of HIV-1
>Addgene plasmid #76896 | MAPK7 gRNA (BRDN0001145053) | addgene full sequence | sequence record 186720 | Addgene Assembled Sequence
CCCGGGTGCAAAGATGGATAAAGTTTTAAACAGAGAGGAATCTTTGCAGCTAATGGACCTTCTAGGTCTT
GAAAGGAGTGGGAATTGGCTCCGGTGCCCGTCAGTGGGCAGAGCGCACATCGCCCACAGTCCCCGAGAAG
TTGGGGGGAGGGGTCGGCAATTGATCCGGTGCCTAGAGAAGGTGGCGCGGGGTAAACTGGGAAAGTGATG
TCGTGTACTGGCTCCGCCTTTTTCCCGAGGGTGGGGGAGAACCGTATATAAGTGCAGTAGTCGCCGTGAA
CGTTCTTTTTCGCAACGGGTTTGCCGCCAGAACACAGGTAAGTGCCGTGTGTGGTTCCCGCGGGCCTGGC
CTCTTTACGGGTTATGGCCCTTGCGTGCCTTGAATTACTTCCACCTGGCTGCAGTACGTGATTCTTGATC
CCGAGCTTCGGGTTGGAAGTGGGTGGGAGAGTTCGAGGCCTTGCGCTTAAGGAGCCCCTTCGCCTCGTGC
TTGAGTTGAGGCCTGGCCTGGGCGCTGGGGCCGCCGCGTGCGAATCTGGTGGCACCTTCGCGCCTGTCTC
GCTGCTTTCGATAAGTCTCTAGCCATTTAAAATTTTTGATGACCTGCTGCGACGCTTTTTTTCTGGCAAG
ATAGTCTTGTAAATGCGGGCCAAGATCTGCACACTGGTATTTCGGTTTTTGGGGCCGCGGGCGGCGACGG
GGCCCGTGCGTCCCAGCGCACATGTTCGGCGAGGCGGGGCCTGCGAGCGCGGCCACCGAGAATCGGACGG
GGGTAGTCTCAAGCTGGCCGGCCTGCTCTGGTGCCTGGCCTCGCGCCGCCGTGTATCGCCCCGCCCTGGG
CGGCAAGGCTGGCCCGGTCGGCACCAGTTGCGTGAGCGGAAAGATGGCCGCTTCCCGGCCCTGCTGCAGG
GAGCTCAAAATGGAGGACGCGGCGCTCGGGAGAGCGGGCGGGTGAGTCACCCACACAAAGGAAAAGGGCC
TTTCCGTCCTCAGCCGTCGCTTCATGTGACTCCACGGAGTACCGGGCGCCGTCCAGGCACCTCGATTAGT
TCTCGAGCTTTTGGAGTACGTCGTCTTTAGGTTGGGGGGAGGGGTTTTATGCGATGGAGTTTCCCCACAC
TGAGTGGGTGGAGACTGAAGTTAGGCCAGCTTGGCACTTGATGTAATTCTCCTTGGAATTTGCCCTTTTT
GAGTTTGGATCTTGGTTCATTCTCAAGCCTCAGACAGTGGTTCAAAGTTTTTTTCTTCCATTTCAGGTGT
CGTGACGTACGGCCACCATGACCGAGTACAAGCCCACGGTGCGCCTCGCCACCCGCGACGACGTCCCCAG
GGCCGTACGCACCCTCGCCGCCGCGTTCGCCGACTACCCCGCCACGCGCCACACCGTCGATCCGGACCGC
CACATCGAGCGGGTCACCGAGCTGCAAGAACTCTTCCTCACGCGCGTCGGGCTCGACATCGGCAAGGTGT
GGGTCGCGGACGACGGCGCCGCCGTGGCGGTCTGGACCACGCCGGAGAGCGTCGAAGCGGGGGCGGTGTT
CGCCGAGATCGGCCCGCGCATGGCCGAGTTGAGCGGTTCCCGGCTGGCCGCGCAGCAACAGATGGAAGGC
CTCCTGGCGCCGCACCGGCCCAAGGAGCCCGCGTGGTTCCTGGCCACCGTCGGAGTCTCGCCCGACCACC
AGGGCAAGGGTCTGGGCAGCGCCGTCGTGCTCCCCGGAGTGGAGGCGGCCGAGCGCGCCGGGGTGCCCGC
CTTCCTGGAGACCTCCGCGCCCCGCAACCTCCCCTTCTACGAGCGGCTCGGCTTCACCGTCACCGCCGAC
GTCGAGGTGCCCGAAGGACCGCGCACCTGGTGCATGACCCGCAAGCCCGGTGCCTGAACGCGTTAAGTCG
ACAATCAACCTCTGGATTACAAAATTTGTGAAAGATTGACTGGTATTCTTAACTATGTTGCTCCTTTTAC
GCTATGTGGATACGCTGCTTTAATGCCTTTGTATCATGCTATTGCTTCCCGTATGGCTTTCATTTTCTCC
TCCTTGTATAAATCCTGGTTGCTGTCTCTTTATGAGGAGTTGTGGCCCGTTGTCAGGCAACGTGGCGTGG
TGTGCACTGTGTTTGCTGACGCAACCCCCACTGGTTGGGGCATTGCCACCACCTGTCAGCTCCTTTCCGG
GACTTTCGCTTTCCCCCTCCCTATTGCCACGGCGGAACTCATCGCCGCCTGCCTTGCCCGCTGCTGGACA
GGGGCTCGGCTGTTGGGCACTGACAATTCCGTGGTGTTGTCGGGGAAATCATCGTCCTTTCCTTGGCTGC
TCGCCTGTGTTGCCACCTGGATTCTGCGCGGGACGTCCTTCTGCTACGTCCCTTCGGCCCTCAATCCAGC
GGACCTTCCTTCCCGCGGCCTGCTGCCGGCTCTGCGGCCTCTTCCGCGTCTTCGCCTTCGCCCTCAGACG
AGTCGGATCTCCCTTTGGGCCGCCTCCCCGCGTCGACTTTAAGACCAATGACTTACAAGGCAGCTGTAGA
TCTTAGCCACTTTTTAAAAGAAAAGGGGGGACTGGAAGGGCTAATTCACTCCCAACGAAGACAAGATCTG
CTTTTTGCTTGTACTGGGTCTCTCTGGTTAGACCAGATCTGAGCCTGGGAGCTCTCTGGCTAACTAGGGA
ACCCACTGCTTAAGCCTCAATAAAGCTTGCCTTGAGTGCTTCAAGTAGTGTGTGCCCGTCTGTTGTGTGA
CTCTGGTAACTAGAGATCCCTCAGACCCTTTTAGTCAGTGTGGAAAATCTCTAGCAGTACGTATAGTAGT
TCATGTCATCTTATTATTCAGTATTTATAACTTGCAAAGAAATGAATATCAGAGAGTGAGAGGAACTTGT
TTATTGCAGCTTATAATGGTTACAAATAAAGCAATAGCATCACAAATTTCACAAATAAAGCATTTTTTTC
ACTGCATTCTAGTTGTGGTTTGTCCAAACTCATCAATGTATCTTATCATGTCTGGCTCTAGCTATCCCGC
CCCTAACTCCGCCCATCCCGCCCCTAACTCCGCCCAGTTCCGCCCATTCTCCGCCCCATGGCTGACTAAT
TTTTTTTATTTATGCAGAGGCCGAGGCCGCCTCGGCCTCTGAGCTATTCCAGAAGTAGTGAGGAGGCTTT
TTTGGAGGCCTAGGGACGTACCCAATTCGCCCTATAGTGAGTCGTATTACGCGCGCTCACTGGCCGTCGT
TTTACAACGTCGTGACTGGGAAAACCCTGGCGTTACCCAACTTAATCGCCTTGCAGCACATCCCCCTTTC
GCCAGCTGGCGTAATAGCGAAGAGGCCCGCACCGATCGCCCTTCCCAACAGTTGCGCAGCCTGAATGGCG
AATGGG
[124 nt withheld, positions 3367-3490]
C
[91 nt withheld, positions 3492-3582]
A
[49 nt withheld, positions 3584-3632]
CCTTTGACGTTGGAGTCCACGTTCTTT
[37 nt withheld, positions 3660-3696]
ACCCTATCTCGGTCTATTCTTTTGATTTATAAGGGATTTTGCCGATTTCGGCCTATTGGTTAAAAAATGA
GCTGATTTAACAAAAATTTAACGCGAATTTTAACAAAATATTAACGCTTACAATTTAGGTGGCACTTTTC
GGGGAAATGTGCGCGGAACCCCTATTTGTTTATTTTTCTAAATACATTCAAATATGTATCCGCTCATGAG
ACAATAACCCTGATAAATGCTTCAATAATATTGAAAAAGGAAGAGTATGAGTATTCAACATTTCCGTGTC
GCCCTTATTCCCTTTTTTGCGGCATTTTGCCTTCCTGTTTTTGCTCACCCAGAAACGCTGGTGAAAGTAA
AAGATGCTGAAGATCAGTTGGGTGCACGAGTGGGTTACATCGAACTGGATCTCAACAGCGGTAAGATCCT
TGAGAGTTTTCGCCCCGAAGAACGTTTTCCAATGATGAGCACTTTTAAAGTTCTGCTATGTGGCGCGGTA
TTATCCCGTATTGACGCCGGGCAAGAGCAACTCGGTCGCCGCATACACTATTCTCAGAATGACTTGGTTG
AGTACTCACCAGTCACAGAAAAGCATCTTACGGATGGCATGACAGTAAGAGAATTATGCAGTGCTGCCAT
AACCATGAGTGATAACACTGCGGCCAACTTACTTCTGACAACGATCGGAGGACCGAAGGAGCTAACCGCT
TTTTTGCACAACATGGGGGATCATGTAACTCGCCTTGATCGTTGGGAACCGGAGCTGAATGAAGCCATAC
CAAACGACGAGCGTGACACCACGATGCCTGTAGCAATGGCAACAACGTTGCGCAAACTATTAACTGGCGA
ACTACTTACTCTAGCTTCCCGGCAACAATTAATAGACTGGATGGAGGCGGATAAAGTTGCAGGACCACTT
CTGCGCTCGGCCCTTCCGGCTGGCTGGTTTATTGCTGATAAATCTGGAGCCGGTGAGCGTGGGTCTCGCG
GTATCATTGCAGCACTGGGGCCAGATGGTAAGCCCTCCCGTATCGTAGTTATCTACACGACGGGGAGTCA
GGCAACTATGGATGAACGAAATAGACAGATCGCTGAGATAGGTGCCTCACTGATTAAGCATTGGTAACTG
TCAGACCAAGTTTACTCATATATACTTTAGATTGATTTAAAACTTCATTTTTAATTTAAAAGGATCTAGG
TGAAGATCCTTTTTGATAATCTCATGACCAAAATCCCTTAACGTGAGTTTTCGTTCCACTGAGCGTCAGA
CCCCGTAGAAAAGATCAAAGGATCTTCTTGAGATCCTTTTTTTCTGCGCGTAATCTGCTGCTTGCAAACA
AAAAAACCACCGCTACCAGCGGTGGTTTGTTTGCCGGATCAAGAGCTACCAACTCTTTTTCCGAAGGTAA
CTGGCTTCAGCAGAGCGCAGATACCAAATACTGTTCTTCTAGTGTAGCCGTAGTTAGGCCACCACTTCAA
GAACTCTGTAGCACCGCCTACATACCTCGCTCTGCTAATCCTGTTACCAGTGGCTGCTGCCAGTGGCGAT
AAGTCGTGTCTTACCGGGTTGGACTCAAGACGATAGTTACCGGATAAGGCGCAGCGGTCGGGCTGAACGG
GGGGTTCGTGCACACAGCCCAGCTTGGAGCGAACGACCTACACCGAACTGAGATACCTACAGCGTGAGCT
ATGAGAAAGCGCCACGCTTCCCGAAGGGAGAAAGGCGGACAGGTATCCGGTAAGCGGCAGGGTCGGAACA
GGAGAGCGCACGAGGGAGCTTCCAGGGGGAAACGCCTGGTATCTTTATAGTCCTGTCGGGTTTCGCCACC
TCTGACTTGAGCGTCGATTTTTGTGATGCTCGTCAGGGGGGCGGAGCCTATGGAAAAACGCCAGCAACGC
GGCCTTTTTACGGTTCCTGGCCTTTTGCTGGCCTTTTGCTCACATGTTCTTTCCTGCGTTATCCCCTGAT
TCTGTGGATAACCGTATTACCGCCTTTGAGTGAGCTGATACCGCTCGCCGCAGCCGAACGACCGAGCGCA
GCGAGTCAGTGAGCGAGGAAGCGGAAGAGCGCCCAATACGCAAACCGCCTCTCCCCGCGCGTTGGCCGAT
TCATTAATGCAGCTGGCACGACAGGTTTCCCGACTGGAAAGCGGGCAGTGAGCGCAACGCAATTAATGTG
AGTTAGCTCACTCATTAGGCACCCCAGGCTTTACACTTTATGCTTCCGGCTCGTATGTTGTGTGGAATTG
TGAGCGGATAACAATTTCACACAGGAAACAGCTATGACCATGATTACGCCAAGCGCGCAATTAACCCTCA
CTAAAGGGAACAAAAGCTGGAGCTGCAAGCTTAATGTAGTCTTATGCAATACTCTTGTAGTCTTGCAACA
TGGTAACGATGAGTTAGCAACATGCCTTACAAGGAGAGAAAAAGCACCGTGCATGCCGATTGGTGGAAGT
AAGGTGGTACGATCGTGCCTTATTAGGAAGGCAACAGACGGGTCTGACATGGATTGGACGAACCACTGAA
TTGCCGCATTGCAGAGATATTGTATTTAAGTGCCTAGCTCGATACATAAACGGGTCTCTCTGGTTAGACC
AGATCTGAGCCTGGGAGCTCTCTGGCTAACTAGGGAACCCACTGCTTAAGCCTCAATAAAGCTTGCCTTG
AGTGCTTCAAGTAGTGTGTGCCCGTCTGTTGTGTGACTCTGGTAACTAGAGATCCCTCAGACCCTTTTAG
TCAGTGTGGAAAATCTCTAGCAGTGGCGCCCGAACAGGGACTTGAAAGCGAAAGGGAAACCAGAGGAGCT
CTCTCGACGCAGGACTCGGCTTGCTGAAGCGCGCACGGCAAGAGGCGAGGGGCGGCGACTGGTGAGTACG
CCAAAAATTTTGACTAGCGGAGGCTAGAAGGAGAGAGATGGGTGCGAGAGCGTCAGTATTAAGCGGGGGA
GAATTAGATCGCGATGGGAAAAAATTCGGTTAAGGCCAGGGGGAAAGAAAAAATATAAATTAAAACATAT
AGTATGGGCAAGCAGGGAGCTAGAACGATTCGCAGTTAATCCTGGCCTGTTAGAAACATCAGAAGGCTGT
AGACAAATACTGGGACAGCTACAACCATCCCTTCAGACAGGATCAGAAGAACTTAGATCATTATATAATA
CAGTAGCAACCCTCTATTGTGTGCATCAAAGGATAGAGATAAAAGACACCAAGGAAGCTTTAGACAAGAT
AGAGGAAGAGCAAAACAAAAGTAAGACCACCGCACAGCAAGCGGCCGCTGATCTTCAGACCTGGAGGAGG
AGATATGAGGGACAATTGGAGAAGTGAATTATATAAATATAAAGTAGTAAAAATTGAACCATTAGGAGTA
GCACCCACCAAGGCAAAGAGAAGAGTGGTGCAGAGAGAAAAAAGAGCAGTGGGAATAGGAGCTTTGTTCC
TTGGGTTCTTGGGAGCAGCAGGAAGCACTATGGGCGCAGCGTCAATGACGCTGACGGTACAGGCCAGACA
ATTATTGTCTGGTATAGTGCAGCAGCAGAACAATTTGCTGAGGGCTATTGAGGCGCAACAGCATCTGTTG
CAACTCACAGTCTGGGGCATCAAGCAGCTCCAGGCAAGAATCCTGGCTGTGGAAAGATACCTAAAGGATC
AACAGCTCCTGGGGATTTGGGGTTGCTCTGGAAAACTCATTTGCACCACTGCTGTGCCTTGGAATGCTAG
TTGGAGTAATAAATCTCTGGAACAGATTTGGAATCACACGACCTGGATGGAGTGGGACAGAGAAATTAAC
AATTACACAAGCTTAATACACTCCTTAATTGAAGAATCGCAAAACCAGCAAGAAAAGAATGAACAAGAAT
TATTGGAATTAGATAAATGGGCAAGTTTGTGGAATTGGTTTAACATAACAAATTGGCTGTGGTATATAAA
ATTATTCATAATGATAGTAGGAGGCTTGGTAGGTTTAAGAATAGTTTTTGCTGTACTTTCTATAGTGAAT
AGAGTTAGGCAGGGATATTCACCATTATCGTTTCAGACCCACCTCCCAACCCCGAGGGGACCCAGAGAGG
GCCTATTTCCCATGATTCCTTCATATTTGCATATACGATACAAGGCTGTTAGAGAGATAATTAGAATTAA
TTTGACTGTAAACACAAAGATATTAGTACAAAATACGTGACGTAGAAAGTAATAATTTCTTGGGTAGTTT
GCAGTTTTAAAATTATGTTTTAAAATGGACTATCATATGCTTACCGTAACTTGAAAGTATTTCGATTTCT
TGGCTTTATATATCTTGTGGAAAGGACGAAACACCGGGCGGAGGACACCACTCCATGTTTTAGAGCTAGA
AATAGCAAGTTAAAATAAGGCTAGTCCGTTATCAACTTGAAAAAGTGGCACCGAGTCGGTGCTTTTTTAA
GCTTGGCGTAACTAGATCTTGAGACAAATGGCAGTATTCATCCACAATTTTAAAAGAAAAGGGGGGATTG
GGGGGTACAGTGCAGGGGAAAGAATAGTAGACATAATAGCAACAGACATACAAACTAAAGAATTACAAAA
ACAAATTACAAAAATTCAAAATTTTCGGGTTTATTACAGGGACAGCAGAGATCCACTTTGGCGCCGGCTC
GAGGGGG
