>Addgene plasmid #76896 | MAPK7 gRNA (BRDN0001145053) | depositor partial sequence | sequence record 144356 | Target Sequence
GGCGGAGGACACCACTCCAT
