>Addgene plasmid #76896 | MAPK7 gRNA (BRDN0001145053) | addgene partial sequence | sequence record 186719 | hU6-F
CGTAGAAAGTAATAATTTCTTGGGTAGTTTGCAGTTTTAAAATTATGTTTTAAAATGGACTATCATATGC
TTACCGTAACTTGAAAGTATTTCGATTTCTTGGCTTTATATATCTTGTGGAAAGGACGAAACACCGGGCG
GAGGACACCACTCCATGTTTTAGAGCTAGAAATAGCAAGTTAAAATAAGGCTAGTCCGTTATCAACTTGA
AAAAGTGGCACCGAGTCGGTGCTTTTTTAAGCTTGGCGTAACTAGATCTTGAGACAAATGGCAGTATTCA
TCCACAATTTTAAAAGAAAAGGGGGGATTGGGGGGTACAGTGCAGGGGAAAGAATAGTAGACATAATAGC
AACAGACATACAAACTAAAGAATTACAAAAACAAATTACAAAAATTCAAAATTTTCGGGTTTATTACAGG
GACAGCAGAGATCCACTTTGGCGCCGGCTCGAGGGGGCCCGGGTGCAAAGATGGATAAAGTTTTAAACAG
AGAGGAATCTTTGCAGCTAATGGACCTTCTAGGTCTTGAAAGGAGTGGGAATTGGCTCCGGTGCCCGTCA
GTGGGCAGAG
